>Addgene plasmid #242837 | pLenti-EBFP2-VAV1 | addgene full sequence | sequence record 486260 | Addgene NGS Result
TTGAGATCCTTTTTTTCTGCGCGTAATCTGCTGCTTGCAAACAAAAAAACCACCGCTACCAGCGGTGGTT
TGTTTGCCGGATCAAGAGCTACCAACTCTTTTTCCGAAGGTAACTGGCTTCAGCAGAGCGCAGATACCAA
ATACTGTTCTTCTAGTGTAGCCGTAGTTAGGCCACCACTTCAAGAACTCTGTAGCACCGCCTACATACCT
CGCTCTGCTAATCCTGTTACCAGTGGCTGCTGCCAGTGGCGATAAGTCGTGTCTTACCGGGTTGGACTCA
AGACGATAGTTACCGGATAAGGCGCAGCGGTCGGGCTGAACGGGGGGTTCGTGCACACAGCCCAGCTTGG
AGCGAACGACCTACACCGAACTGAGATACCTACAGCGTGAGCTATGAGAAAGCGCCACGCTTCCCGAAGG
GAGAAAGGCGGACAGGTATCCGGTAAGCGGCAGGGTCGGAACAGGAGAGCGCACGAGGGAGCTTCCAGGG
GGAAACGCCTGGTATCTTTATAGTCCTGTCGGGTTTCGCCACCTCTGACTTGAGCGTCGATTTTTGTGAT
GCTCGTCAGGGGGGCGGAGCCTATGGAAAAACGCCAGCAACGCGGCCTTTTTACGGTTCCTGGCCTTTTG
CTGGCCTTTTGCTCACATGTTCTTTCCTGCGTTATCCCCTGATTCTGTGGATAACCGTATTACCGCCTTT
GAGTGAGCTGATACCGCTCGCCGCAGCCGAACGACCGAGCGCAGCGAGTCAGTGAGCGAGGAAGCGGAAG
AGCGCCCAATACGCAAACCGCCTCTCCCCGCGCGTTGGCCGATTCATTAATGCAGCTGGCACGACAGGTT
TCCCGACTGGAAAGCGGGCAGTGAGCGCAACGCAATTAATGTGAGTTAGCTCACTCATTAGGCACCCCAG
GCTTTACACTTTATGCTTCCGGCTCGTATGTTGTGTGGAATTGTGAGCGGATAACAATTTCACACAGGAA
ACAGCTATGACCATGATTACGCCAAGCGCGCAATTAACCCTCACTAAAGGGAACAAAAGCTGGAGCTGCA
AGCTTAATGTAGTCTTATGCAATACTCTTGTAGTCTTGCAACATGGTAACGATGAGTTAGCAACATGCCT
TACAAGGAGAGAAAAAGCACCGTGCATGCCGATTGGTGGAAGTAAGGTGGTACGATCGTGCCTTATTAGG
AAGGCAACAGACGGGTCTGACATGGATTGGACGAACCACTGAATTGCCGCATTGCAGAGATATTGTATTT
AAGTGCCTAGCTCGATACATAAACGGGTCTCTCTGGTTAGACCAGATCTGAGCCTGGGAGCTCTCTGGCT
AACTAGGGAACCCACTGCTTAAGCCTCAATAAAGCTTGCCTTGAGTGCTTCAAGTAGTGTGTGCCCGTCT
GTTGTGTGACTCTGGTAACTAGAGATCCCTCAGACCCTTTTAGTCAGTGTGGAAAATCTCTAGCAGTGGC
GCCCGAACAGGGACTTGAAAGCGAAAGGGAAACCAGAGGAGCTCTCTCGACGCAGGACTCGGCTTGCTGA
AGCGCGCACGGCAAGAGGCGAGGGGCGGCGACTGGTGAGTACGCCAAAAATTTTGACTAGCGGAGGCTAG
AAGGAGAGAGATGGGTGCGAGAGCGTCAGTATTAAGCGGGGGAGAATTAGATCGCGATGGGAAAAAATTC
GGTTAAGGCCAGGGGGAAAGAAAAAATATAAATTAAAACATATAGTATGGGCAAGCAGGGAGCTAGAACG
ATTCGCAGTTAATCCTGGCCTGTTAGAAACATCAGAAGGCTGTAGACAAATACTGGGACAGCTACAACCA
TCCCTTCAGACAGGATCAGAAGAACTTAGATCATTATATAATACAGTAGCAACCCTCTATTGTGTGCATC
AAAGGATAGAGATAAAAGACACCAAGGAAGCTTTAGACAAGATAGAGGAAGAGCAAAACAAAAGTAAGAC
CACCGCACAGCAAGCGGCCGCTGATCTTCAGACCTGGAGGAGGAGATATGAGGGACAATTGGAGAAGTGA
ATTATATAAATATAAAGTAGTAAAAATTGAACCATTAGGAGTAGCACCCACCAAGGCAAAGAGAAGAGTG
GTGCAGAGAGAAAAAAGAGCAGTGGGAATAGGAGCTTTGTTCCTTGGGTTCTTGGGAGCAGCAGGAAGCA
CTATGGGCGCAGCGTCAATGACGCTGACGGTACAGGCCAGACAATTATTGTCTGGTATAGTGCAGCAGCA
GAACAATTTGCTGAGGGCTATTGAGGCGCAACAGCATCTGTTGCAACTCACAGTCTGGGGCATCAAGCAG
CTCCAGGCAAGAATCCTGGCTGTGGAAAGATACCTAAAGGATCAACAGCTCCTGGGGATTTGGGGTTGCT
CTGGAAAACTCATTTGCACCACTGCTGTGCCTTGGAATGCTAGTTGGAGTAATAAATCTCTGGAACAGAT
TTGGAATCACACGACCTGGATGGAGTGGGACAGAGAAATTAACAATTACACAAGCTTAATACACTCCTTA
ATTGAAGAATCGCAAAACCAGCAAGAAAAGAATGAACAAGAATTATTGGAATTAGATAAATGGGCAAGTT
TGTGGAATTGGTTTAACATAACAAATTGGCTGTGGTATATAAAATTATTCATAATGATAGTAGGAGGCTT
GGTAGGTTTAAGAATAGTTTTTGCTGTACTTTCTATAGTGAATAGAGTTAGGCAGGGATATTCACCATTA
TCGTTTCAGACCCACCTCCCAACCCCGAGGGGACCCGACAGGCCCGAAGGAATAGAAGAAGAAGGTGGAG
AGAGAGACAGAGACAGATCCATTCGATTAGTGAACGGATCTCGACGGTATCGGTTAACTTTTAAAAGAAA
AGGGGGGATTGGGGGGTACAGTGCAGGGGAAAGAATAGTAGACATAATAGCAACAGACATACAAACTAAA
GAATTACAAAAACAAATTACAAAATTCAAAATTTTATCGACCCTGTGGAATGTGTGTCAGTTAGGGTGTG
GAAAGTCCCCAGGCTCCCCAGCAGGCAGAAGTATGCAAAGCATGCATCTCAATTAGTCAGCAACCAGGTG
TGGAAAGTCCCCAGGCTCCCCAGCAGGCAGAAGTATGCAAAGCATGCATCTCAATTAGTCAGCAACCATA
GTCCCGCCCCTAACTCCGCCCATCCCGCCCCTAACTCCGCCCAGTTCCGCCCATTCTCCGCCCCATGGCT
GACTAATTTTTTTTATTTATGCAGAGGCCGAGGCCGCCTCGGCCTCTGAGCTATTCCAGAAGTAGTGAGG
AGGCTTTTTTGGAGGCCTAGGCTTTTGCAAAAAGCTTACCATGACCGAGTACAAGCCCACGGTGCGCCTC
GCCACCCGCGACGACGTCCCCAGGGCCGTACGCACCCTCGCCGCCGCGTTCGCCGACTACCCCGCCACGC
GCCACACCGTCGATCCGGACCGCCACATCGAGCGGGTCACCGAGCTGCAAGAACTCTTCCTCACGCGCGT
CGGGCTCGACATCGGCAAGGTGTGGGTCGCGGACGACGGCGCCGCGGTGGCGGTCTGGACCACGCCGGAG
AGCGTCGAAGCGGGGGCGGTGTTCGCCGAGATCGGCCCGCGCATGGCCGAGTTGAGCGGTTCCCGGCTGG
CCGCGCAGCAACAGATGGAAGGCCTCCTGGCGCCGCACCGGCCCAAGGAGCCCGCGTGGTTCCTGGCCAC
CGTCGGCGTCTCGCCCGACCACCAGGGCAAGGGTCTGGGCAGCGCCGTCGTGCTCCCCGGAGTGGAGGCG
GCCGAGCGCGCCGGGGTGCCCGCCTTCCTGGAGACCTCCGCGCCCCGCAACCTCCCCTTCTACGAGCGGC
TCGGCTTCACCGTCACCGCCGACGTCGAGGTGCCCGAAGGACCGCGCACCTGGTGCATGACCCGCAAGCC
CGGTGCCTGACGCCCGCCCCACGACCCGCAGCGCCCGACCGAAAGGAGCGCACGACCCCATGCATCGATA
AGCTTGGGAGTTCCGCGTTACATAACTTACGGTAAATGGCCCGCCTGGCTGACCGCCCAACGACCCCCGC
CCATTGACGTCAATAATGACGTATGTTCCCATAGTAACGCCAATAGGGACTTTCCATTGACGTCAATGGG
TGGAGTATTTACGGTAAACTGCCCACTTGGCAGTACATCAAGTGTATCATATGCCAAGTACGCCCCCTAT
TGACGTCAATGACGGTAAATGGCCCGCCTGGCATTATGCCCAGTACATGACCTTATGGGACTTTCCTACT
TGGCAGTACATCTACGTATTAGTCATCGCTATTACCATGGTGATGCGGTTTTGGCAGTACATCAATGGGC
GTGGATAGCGGTTTGACTCACGGGGATTTCCAAGTCTCCACCCCATTGACGTCAATGGGAGTTTGTTTTG
GCACCAAAATCAACGGGACTTTCCAAAATGTCGTAACAACTCCGCCCCATTGACGCAAATGGGCGGTAGG
CGTGTACGGTGGGAGGTCTATATAAGCAGAGCTCGTTTAGTGAACCGTCAGATCGCCTGGAGACGCCATC
CACGCTGTTTTGACCTCCATAGAAGACACCGACTCTAGAGCTAGCGCTACCGGTCGCCACCATGGTGAGC
AAGGGCGAGGAGCTGTTCACCGGGGTGGTGCCCATCCTGGTCGAGCTGGACGGCGACGTAAACGGCCACA
AGTTCAGCGTGAGGGGCGAGGGCGAGGGCGATGCCACCAACGGCAAGCTGACCCTGAAGTTCATCTGCAC
CACCGGCAAGCTGCCCGTGCCCTGGCCCACCCTCGTGACCACCCTGAGCCACGGCGTGCAGTGCTTCGCC
CGCTACCCCGACCACATGAAGCAGCACGACTTCTTCAAGTCCGCCATGCCCGAAGGCTACGTCCAGGAGC
GCACCATCTTCTTCAAGGACGACGGCACCTACAAGACCCGCGCCGAGGTGAAGTTCGAGGGCGACACCCT
GGTGAACCGCATCGAGCTGAAGGGCGTCGACTTCAAGGAGGACGGCAACATCCTGGGGCACAAGCTGGAG
TACAACTTCAACAGCCACAACATCTATATCATGGCCGTCAAGCAGAAGAACGGCATCAAGGTGAACTTCA
AGATCCGCCACAACGTGGAGGACGGCAGCGTGCAGCTCGCCGACCACTACCAGCAGAACACCCCCATCGG
CGACGGCCCCGTGCTGCTGCCCGACAGCCACTACCTGAGCACCCAGTCCGTGCTGAGCAAAGACCCCAAC
GAGAAGCGCGATCACATGGTCCTGCTGGAGTTCCGCACCGCCGCCGGGATCACTCTCGGCATGGACGAGC
TGTACAAGATGGAGCTGTGGCGCCAATGCACCCACTGGCTCATCCAGTGCCGGGTGCTGCCGCCCAGCCA
CCGCGTGACCTGGGATGGGGCTCAGGTGTGTGAACTGGCCCAGGCCCTCCGGGATGGTGTCCTTCTGTGT
CAGCTGCTTAACAACCTGCTACCCCATGCCATCAACCTGCGTGAGGTCAACCTGCGCCCCCAGATGTCCC
AGTTCCTGTGCCTTAAGAACATTAGAACCTTCCTGTCCACCTGCTGTGAGAAGTTCGGCCTCAAGCGGAG
CGAGCTCTTCGAAGCCTTTGACCTCTTCGATGTGCAGGATTTTGGCAAGGTCATCTACACCCTGTCTGCT
CTGTCCTGGACCCCGATCGCCCAGAACAGGGGGATCATGCCCTTCCCCACCGAGGAGGAGAGTGTAGGTG
ATGAAGACATCTACAGTGGCCTGTCCGACCAGATCGACGACACGGTGGAGGAGGATGAGGACCTGTATGA
CTGCGTGGAGAATGAGGAGGCGGAAGGCGACGAGATCTATGAGGACCTCATGCGCTCGGAGCCCGTGTCC
ATGCCGCCCAAGATGACAGAGTATGACAAGCGCTGCTGCTGCCTGCGGGAGATCCAGCAGACGGAGGAGA
AGTACACTGACACGCTGGGCTCCATCCAGCAGCATTTCTTGAAGCCCCTGCAACGGTTCCTGAAACCTCA
AGACATTGAGATCATCTTTATCAACATTGAGGACCTGCTTCGTGTTCATACTCACTTCCTAAAGGAGATG
AAGGAAGCCCTGGGCACCCCTGGCGCAGCCAATCTCTACCAGGTCTTCATCAAATACAAGGAGAGGTTCC
TCGTCTATGGCCGCTACTGCAGCCAGGTGGAGTCAGCCAGCAAACACCTGGACCGTGTGGCCGCAGCCCG
GGAGGACGTGCAGATGAAGCTGGAGGAATGTTCTCAGAGAGCCAACAACGGGAGGTTCACCCTGCGGGAC
CTGCTGATGGTGCCTATGCAGCGAGTTCTCAAATATCACCTCCTTCTCCAGGAGCTGGTGAAACACACGC
AGGAGGCGATGGAGAAGGAGAACCTGCGGCTGGCCCTGGATGCCATGAGGGACCTGGCTCAGTGCGTGAA
CGAGGTCAAGCGAGACAACGAGACACTGCGACAGATCACCAATTTCCAGCTGTCCATTGAGAACCTGGAC
CAGTCTCTGGCTCACTATGGCCGGCCCAAGATCGACGGGGAACTCAAGATCACCTCGGTGGAACGGCGCT
CCAAGATGGACAGGTATGCCTTCCTGCTCGACAAAGCTCTACTCATCTGTAAGCGCAGGGGAGACTCCTA
TGACCTCAAGGACTTTGTAAACCTGCACAGCTTCCAGGTTCGGGATGACTCTTCAGGAGACCGAGACAAC
AAGAAGTGGAGCCACATGTTCCTCCTGATCGAGGACCAAGGTGCCCAGGGCTATGAGCTGTTCTTCAAGA
CAAGAGAATTGAAGAAGAAGTGGATGGAGCAGTTTGAGATGGCCATCTCCAACATCTATCCGGAGAATGC
CACCGCCAACGGGCATGACTTCCAGATGTTCTCCTTTGAGGAGACCACATCCTGCAAGGCCTGTCAGATG
CTGCTTAGAGGTACCTTCTATCAGGGCTACCGCTGCCATCGGTGCCGGGCATCTGCACACAAGGAGTGTC
TGGGGAGGGTCCCTCCATGTGGCCGACATGGGCAAGATTTCCCAGGAACTATGAAGAAGGACAAACTACA
TCGCAGGGCTCAGGACAAAAAGAGGAATGAGCTGGGTCTGCCCAAGATGGAGGTGTTTCAGGAATACTAC
GGGCTTCCTCCACCCCCTGGAGCCATTGGACCCTTTCTACGGCTCAACCCTGGAGACATTGTGGAGCTCA
CGAAGGCTGAGGCTGAACAGAACTGGTGGGAGGGCAGAAATACATCTACTAATGAAATTGGCTGGTTTCC
TTGTAACAGGGTGAAGCCCTATGTCCATGGCCCTCCTCAGGACCTGTCTGTTCATCTCTGGTACGCAGGC
CCCATGGAGCGGGCAGGGGCAGAGAGCATCCTGGCCAACCGCTCGGACGGGACTTTCTTGGTGCGGCAGA
GGGTGAAGGATGCAGCAGAATTTGCCATCAGCATTAAATATAACGTCGAGGTCAAGCACATTAAAATCAT
GACAGCAGAAGGACTGTACCGGATCACAGAGAAAAAGGCTTTCCGGGGGCTTACGGAGCTGGTGGAGTTT
TACCAGCAGAACTCTCTAAAGGATTGCTTCAAGTCTCTGGACACCACCTTGCAGTTCCCCTTCAAGGAGC
CTGAAAAGAGAACCATCAGCAGGCCAGCAGTGGGAAGCACAAAGTATTTTGGCACAGCCAAAGCCCGCTA
TGACTTCTGCGCCCGAGACCGATCAGAGCTGTCGCTCAAGGAGGGTGACATCATCAAGATCCTTAACAAG
AAGGGACAGCAAGGCTGGTGGCGAGGGGAGATCTATGGCCGGGTTGGCTGGTTCCCTGCCAACTACGTGG
AGGAAGATTATTCTGAATACTGCTCCGGACTCAGATCTCGAGCTCAAGCTTCCTCGAGCACCAGAATTCG
TCGACAATCAACCTCTGGATTACAAAATTTGTGAAAGATTGACTGGTATTCTTAACTATGTTGCTCCTTT
TACGCTATGTGGATACGCTGCTTTAATGCCTTTGTATCATGCTATTGCTTCCCGTATGGCTTTCATTTTC
TCCTCCTTGTATAAATCCTGGTTGCTGTCTCTTTATGAGGAGTTGTGGCCCGTTGTCAGGCAACGTGGCG
TGGTGTGCACTGTGTTTGCTGACGCAACCCCCACTGGTTGGGGCATTGCCACCACCTGTCAGCTCCTTTC
CGGGACTTTCGCTTTCCCCCTCCCTATTGCCACGGCGGAACTCATCGCCGCCTGCCTTGCCCGCTGCTGG
ACAGGGGCTCGGCTGTTGGGCACTGACAATTCCGTGGTGTTGTCGGGGAAGCTGACGTCCTTTCCATGGC
TGCTCGCCTGTGTTGCCACCTGGATTCTGCGCGGGACGTCCTTCTGCTACGTCCCTTCGGCCCTCAATCC
AGCGGACCTTCCTTCCCGCGGCCTGCTGCCGGCTCTGCGGCCTCTTCCGCGTCTTCGCCTTCGCCCTCAG
ACGAGTCGGATCTCCCTTTGGGCCGCCTCCCCGCCTGGAATTAATTCGAGCTCGGTACCTTTAAGACCAA
TGACTTACAAGGCAGCTGTAGATCTTAGCCACTTTTTAAAAGAAAAGGGGGGACTGGAAGGGCTAATTCA
CTCCCAACGAAGACAAGATCTGCTTTTTGCTTGTACTGGGTCTCTCTGGTTAGACCAGATCTGAGCCTGG
GAGCTCTCTGGCTAACTAGGGAACCCACTGCTTAAGCCTCAATAAAGCTTGCCTTGAGTGCTTCAAGTAG
TGTGTGCCCGTCTGTTGTGTGACTCTGGTAACTAGAGATCCCTCAGACCCTTTTAGTCAGTGTGGAAAAT
CTCTAGCAGTAGTAGTTCATGTCATCTTATTATTCAGTATTTATAACTTGCAAAGAAATGAATATCAGAG
AGTGAGAGGAACTTGTTTATTGCAGCTTATAATGGTTACAAATAAAGCAATAGCATCACAAATTTCACAA
ATAAAGCATTTTTTTCACTGCATTCTAGTTGTGGTTTGTCCAAACTCATCAATGTATCTTATCATGTCTG
GCTCTAGCTATCCCGCCCCTAACTCCGCCCATCCCGCCCCTAACTCCGCCCAGTTCCGCCCATTCTCCGC
CCCATGGCTGACTAATTTTTTTTATTTATGCAGAGGCCGAGGCCGCCTCGGCCTCTGAGCTATTCCAGAA
GTAGTGAGGAGGCTTTTTTGGAGGCCTAGGGACGTACCCAATTCGCCCTATAGTGAGTCGTATTACGCGC
GCTCACTGGCCGTCGTTTTACAACGTCGTGACTGGGAAAACCCTGGCGTTACCCAACTTAATCGCCTTGC
AGCACATCCCCCTTTCGCCAGCTGGCGTAATAGCGAAGAGGCCCGCACCGATCGCCCTTCCCAACAGTTG
CGCAGCCTGAATGGCGAATGGG
[124 nt withheld, positions 9403-9526]
C
[91 nt withheld, positions 9528-9618]
A
[49 nt withheld, positions 9620-9668]
CCTTTGACGTTGGAGTCCACGTTCTTT
[37 nt withheld, positions 9696-9732]
ACCCTATCTCGGTCTATTCTTTTGATTTATAAGGGATTTTGCCGATTTCGGCCTATTGGTTAAAAAATGA
GCTGATTTAACAAAAATTTAACGCGAATTTTAACAAAATATTAACGCTTACAATTTAGGTGGCACTTTTC
GGGGAAATGTGCGCGGAACCCCTATTTGTTTATTTTTCTAAATACATTCAAATATGTATCCGCTCATGAG
ACAATAACCCTGATAAATGCTTCAATAATATTGAAAAAGGAAGAGTATGAGTATTCAACATTTCCGTGTC
GCCCTTATTCCCTTTTTTGCGGCATTTTGCCTTCCTGTTTTTGCTCACCCAGAAACGCTGGTGAAAGTAA
AAGATGCTGAAGATCAGTTGGGTGCACGAGTGGGTTACATCGAACTGGATCTCAACAGCGGTAAGATCCT
TGAGAGTTTTCGCCCCGAAGAACGTTTTCCAATGATGAGCACTTTTAAAGTTCTGCTATGTGGCGCGGTA
TTATCCCGTATTGACGCCGGGCAAGAGCAACTCGGTCGCCGCATACACTATTCTCAGAATGACTTGGTTG
AGTACTCACCAGTCACAGAAAAGCATCTTACGGATGGCATGACAGTAAGAGAATTATGCAGTGCTGCCAT
AACCATGAGTGATAACACTGCGGCCAACTTACTTCTGACAACGATCGGAGGACCGAAGGAGCTAACCGCT
TTTTTGCACAACATGGGGGATCATGTAACTCGCCTTGATCGTTGGGAACCGGAGCTGAATGAAGCCATAC
CAAACGACGAGCGTGACACCACGATGCCTGTAGCAATGGCAACAACGTTGCGCAAACTATTAACTGGCGA
ACTACTTACTCTAGCTTCCCGGCAACAATTAATAGACTGGATGGAGGCGGATAAAGTTGCAGGACCACTT
CTGCGCTCGGCCCTTCCGGCTGGCTGGTTTATTGCTGATAAATCTGGAGCCGGTGAGCGTGGGTCTCGCG
GTATCATTGCAGCACTGGGGCCAGATGGTAAGCCCTCCCGTATCGTAGTTATCTACACGACGGGGAGTCA
GGCAACTATGGATGAACGAAATAGACAGATCGCTGAGATAGGTGCCTCACTGATTAAGCATTGGTAACTG
TCAGACCAAGTTTACTCATATATACTTTAGATTGATTTAAAACTTCATTTTTAATTTAAAAGGATCTAGG
TGAAGATCCTTTTTGATAATCTCATGACCAAAATCCCTTAACGTGAGTTTTCGTTCCACTGAGCGTCAGA
CCCCGTAGAAAAGATCAAAGGATCTTC
Features (pLannotate 1.2.2; 30 found; start..end, strand, type, name):
      1..589     +  rep_origin     ori: high-copy-number ColE1/pMB1/pBR322/pUC origin of replication
    772..864     +  CDS            lacI (fragment): lac repressor; lacI; The lac repressor binds to the lac operator to inhibit transcription in E. coli. This inhibition can be relieved by adding lactose or isopropyl-β-D-thiogalactopyranoside (IPTG).
    877..898     +  protein_bind   CAP binding site: CAP binding activates transcription in the presence of cAMP. E. coli catabolite activator protein
    913..943     +  promoter       lac promoter: promoter for the E. coli lac operon
    947..969     +  protein_bind   lac operator (fragment): The lac repressor binds to the lac operator to inhibit transcription in E. coli. This inhibition can be relieved by adding lactose or isopropyl-β-D-thiogalactopyranoside (IPTG). lac repressor encoded by lacI
   1012..1030    +  promoter       T3 promoter: promoter for bacteriophage T3 RNA polymerase
   1058..1284    +  promoter       RSV promoter: Rous sarcoma virus enhancer/promoter
   1285..1465    +  LTR            5' LTR (truncated): truncated 5' long terminal repeat (LTR) from HIV-1
   1512..1637    +  misc_feature   HIV-1 Ψ: packaging signal of human immunodeficiency virus type 1
   1621..1984    +  CDS            HIV-1 gag (fragment): gag protein from human immunodeficiency virus 1; gag
   2130..2363    +  misc_feature   RRE: The Rev response element (RRE) of HIV-1 allows for Rev-dependent mRNA export from the nucleus to the cytoplasm.
   2740..2840    +  CDS            Rev (fragment): human immunodeficiency virus 1 (HIV-1) Rev protein; rev; enhances nuclear export of unspliced and incompletely spliced viral mRNAs
   2859..2975    +  misc_feature   cPPT/CTS: central polypurine tract and central termination sequence of HIV-1
   2992..3321    +  promoter       SV40 promoter: SV40 enhancer and early promoter
   3331..3930    +  CDS            PuroR: puromycin N-acetyltransferase; pac from Streptomyces alboniger; confers resistance to puromycin
   4006..4309    +  enhancer       CMV enhancer: human cytomegalovirus immediate early enhancer
   4310..4513    +  promoter       CMV promoter: human cytomegalovirus (CMV) immediate early promoter
   4612..5328    +  CDS            EBFP2: EBFP2 is a basic (constitutively fluorescent) blue fluorescent protein published in 2007, derived from Aequorea victoria. It is reported to be a rapidly-maturing monomer with moderate acid sensitivity.
   5329..7863    +  CDS            VAV1: VAV_HUMAN - Also known as VAV. Experimental evidence at protein level: Swiss-Prot protein existence level 1. Couples tyrosine kinase signals with the activation of the Rho/Rac GTPases, thus leading to cell differentiation and/or proliferation. From Homo sapiens (Human).
   7864..7892    +  misc_feature   MCS (fragment): multiple cloning site
   7916..8504    +  misc_feature   WPRE: woodchuck hepatitis virus posttranscriptional regulatory element
   8525..8593    +  CDS            nef (fragment): NEF_HV1Z2 - Experimental evidence at protein level: Swiss-Prot protein existence level 1. Extracellular Nef protein targets CD4(+) T-lymphocytes for apoptosis by interacting with CXCR4 surface receptors. From Human immunodeficiency virus type 1 group M subtype D (isolate Z2/CDC-Z34) (HIV-1).
   8595..8828    +  LTR            3' LTR (ΔU3): self-inactivating 3' long terminal repeat (LTR) from HIV-1
   8900..9021    +  polyA_signal   SV40 poly(A) signal: SV40 polyadenylation signal
   9061..9196    +  rep_origin     SV40 ori: SV40 origin of replication
   9217..9235    -  promoter       T7 promoter: promoter for bacteriophage T7 RNA polymerase
   9243..9398    +  CDS            lacZα (fragment): LacZα fragment of β-galactosidase; lacZ fragment
   9403..9831    +  rep_origin     f1 ori (sequence partly withheld): f1 bacteriophage origin of replication; arrow indicates direction of (+) strand synthesis
   9884..9988    +  promoter       AmpR promoter: bla
   9989..10849   +  CDS            AmpR: β-lactamase; bla; confers resistance to ampicillin, carbenicillin, and related antibiotics
