[The description below was written by a language model from this plasmid's Addgene catalogue record and pLannotate feature annotations shown in this document.]
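Description:
pLenti-EBFP2-VAV1 is an 11 kb third-generation-style lentiviral transfer plasmid for mammalian expression of human VAV1 fused at its N terminus to the blue fluorescent protein EBFP2. It is built on the pLenti-EBFP2-C1 backbone, with VAV1 inserted by Gibson cloning directly downstream of the EBFP2 coding sequence, and no mutation is recorded. In bacteria the plasmid replicates from a high-copy ColE1/pUC-type origin and is selected with ampicillin through the β-lactamase gene. An f1 origin and remnants of a lac/lacZα cloning region with T3 and T7 promoters are also carried over from the parental vector.

The viral portion begins with an RSV promoter driving a truncated HIV-1 5' LTR, which makes genomic RNA production in packaging cells independent of Tat. This is followed by the Ψ packaging signal with a partial gag sequence, the Rev response element for Rev-dependent nuclear export, and the cPPT/CTS that aids nuclear import of the reverse-transcribed genome. Two expression units lie between the LTRs. An SV40 early promoter drives the puromycin N-acetyltransferase gene, which allows selection of transduced cells, and a CMV enhancer/promoter drives the EBFP2-VAV1 fusion. A WPRE downstream of the fusion enhances transcript stability and expression, and the ΔU3 3' LTR renders the integrated provirus self-inactivating. An SV40 poly(A) signal and SV40 origin follow it.

VAV1 is a guanine nucleotide exchange factor that links tyrosine kinase signalling to Rho/Rac GTPase activation. The construct allows transient or stable expression and live fluorescence imaging of the tagged protein, and the associated publication concerns Cdc42 activation and podosome assembly in macrophages.
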