Addgene plasmid #242837: pLenti-EBFP2-VAV1
Purpose: Encodes human VAV1 and N-terminal EBFP2 tag
Depositing lab: Cheng-han Yu. Depositing organization: University of Hong Kong. Publication: PI(3,4,5)P3-mediated Cdc42 activation regulates macrophage podosome assembly. Qi Y, Yu CH. Cell Mol Life Sci. 2025 Mar 24;82(1):127. doi: 10.1007/s00018-025-05664-2. PubMed 40126693.
Backbone
  Vector backbone: pLenti-EBFP2-C1
  Vector type: Mammalian Expression, Lentiviral
Growth in bacteria
  Bacterial resistance: Ampicillin, 100 μg/mL
  Growth temperature: 37°C
  Growth strain: NEB Stable
  Copy number: High Copy
Gene/Insert
  Gene/Insert name: VAV1
  Species: H. sapiens (human)
  Mutation: N/A
  Entrez Gene: VAV1 (a.k.a. VAV)
  Tag / fusion protein: EBFP2 (N terminal on backbone)
  Cloning method: Gibson Cloning
Terms and licenses: Academic/Nonprofit Terms; Industry Terms: Not Available to Industry
How to cite: pLenti-EBFP2-VAV1 was a gift from Cheng-han Yu (Addgene plasmid # 242837 ; http://n2t.net/addgene:242837 ; RRID:Addgene_242837)
